>Addgene plasmid #138584 | pLVX ALIX-GFP S718/721/E | addgene full sequence | sequence record 275093 | Addgene NGS Result
TGGAAGGGCTAATTCACTCCCAAAGAAGACAAGATATCCTTGATCTGTGGATCTACCACACACAAGGCTA
CTTCCCTGATTAGCAGAACTACACACCAGGGCCAGGGGTCAGATATCCACTGACCTTTGGATGGTGCTAC
AAGCTAGTACCAGTTGAGCCAGATAAGGTAGAAGAGGCCAATAAAGGAGAGAACACCAGCTTGTTACACC
CTGTGAGCCTGCATGGGATGGATGACCCGGAGAGAGAAGTGTTAGAGTGGAGGTTTGACAGCCGCCTAGC
ATTTCATCACGTGGCCCGAGAGCTGCATCCGGAGTACTTCAAGAACTGCTGATATCGAGCTTGCTACAAG
GGACTTTCCGCTGGGGACTTTCCAGGGAGGCGTGGCCTGGGCGGGACTGGGGAGTGGCGAGCCCTCAGAT
CCTGCATATAAGCAGCTGCTTTTTGCCTGTACTGGGTCTCTCTGGTTAGACCAGATCTGAGCCTGGGAGC
TCTCTGGCTAACTAGGGAACCCACTGCTTAAGCCTCAATAAAGCTTGCCTTGAGTGCTTCAAGTAGTGTG
TGCCCGTCTGTTGTGTGACTCTGGTAACTAGAGATCCCTCAGACCCTTTTAGTCAGTGTGGAAAATCTCT
AGCAGTGGCGCCCGAACAGGGACTTGAAAGCGAAAGGGAAACCAGAGGAGCTCTCTCGACGCAGGACTCG
GCTTGCTGAAGCGCGCACGGCAAGAGGCGAGGGGCGGCGACTGGTGAGTACGCCAAAAATTTTGACTAGC
GGAGGCTAGAAGGAGAGAGATGGGTGCGAGAGCGTCAGTATTAAGCGGGGGAGAATTAGATCGCGATGGG
AAAAAATTCGGTTAAGGCCAGGGGGAAAGAAAAAATATAAATTAAAACATATAGTATGGGCAAGCAGGGA
GCTAGAACGATTCGCAGTTAATCCTGGCCTGTTAGAAACATCAGAAGGCTGTAGACAAATACTGGGACAG
CTACAACCATCCCTTCAGACAGGATCAGAAGAACTTAGATCATTATATAATACAGTAGCAACCCTCTATT
GTGTGCATCAAAGGATAGAGATAAAAGACACCAAGGAAGCTTTAGACAAGATAGAGGAAGAGCAAAACAA
AAGTAAGACCACCGCACAGCAAGCGGCCGGCCGCTGATCTTCAGACCTGGAGGAGGAGATATGAGGGACA
ATTGGAGAAGTGAATTATATAAATATAAAGTAGTAAAAATTGAACCATTAGGAGTAGCACCCACCAAGGC
AAAGAGAAGAGTGGTGCAGAGAGAAAAAAGAGCAGTGGGAATAGGAGCTTTGTTCCTTGGGTTCTTGGGA
GCAGCAGGAAGCACTATGGGCGCAGCGTCAATGACGCTGACGGTACAGGCCAGACAATTATTGTCTGGTA
TAGTGCAGCAGCAGAACAATTTGCTGAGGGCTATTGAGGCGCAACAGCATCTGTTGCAACTCACAGTCTG
GGGCATCAAGCAGCTCCAGGCAAGAATCCTGGCTGTGGAAAGATACCTAAAGGATCAACAGCTCCTGGGG
ATTTGGGGTTGCTCTGGAAAACTCATTTGCACCACTGCTGTGCCTTGGAATGCTAGTTGGAGTAATAAAT
CTCTGGAACAGATTTGGAATCACACGACCTGGATGGAGTGGGACAGAGAAATTAACAATTACACAAGCTT
AATACACTCCTTAATTGAAGAATCGCAAAACCAGCAAGAAAAGAATGAACAAGAATTATTGGAATTAGAT
AAATGGGCAAGTTTGTGGAATTGGTTTAACATAACAAATTGGCTGTGGTATATAAAATTATTCATAATGA
TAGTAGGAGGCTTGGTAGGTTTAAGAATAGTTTTTGCTGTACTTTCTATAGTGAATAGAGTTAGGCAGGG
ATATTCACCATTATCGTTTCAGACCCACCTCCCAACCCCGAGGGGACCCGACAGGCCCGAAGGAATAGAA
GAAGAAGGTGGAGAGAGAGACAGAGACAGATCCATTCGATTAGTGAACGGATCTCGACGGTATCGCCTTT
AAAAGAAAAGGGGGGATTGGGGGGTACAGTGCAGGGGAAAGAATAGTAGACATAATAGCAACAGACATAC
AAACTAAAGAATTACAAAAACAAATTACAAAAATTCAAAATTTTCGGGTTTATTACAGGGACAGCAGAGA
TCCAGTTTATCGATGAGGCCCTTTCGTCTTCACTCGAGTTTACTCCCTATCAGTGATAGAGAACGTATGT
CGAGTTTACTCCCTATCAGTGATAGAGAACGATGTCGAGTTTACTCCCTATCAGTGATAGAGAACGTATG
TCGAGTTTACTCCCTATCAGTGATAGAGAACGTATGTCGAGTTTACTCCCTATCAGTGATAGAGAACGTA
TGTCGAGTTTATCCCTATCAGTGATAGAGAACGTATGTCGAGTTTACTCCCTATCAGTGATAGAGAACGT
ATGTCGAGGTAGGCGTGTACGGTGGGAGGCCTATATAAGCAGAGCTCGTTTAGTGAACCGTCAGATCGCC
TGGAGAAGGATCCGCCACCATGATGGCGACATTCATCTCGGTGCAGCTGAAAAAGACCTCAGAGGTGGAC
CTGGCCAAGCCGCTGGTGAAGTTCATCCAGCAGACTTACCCAAGCGGCGGGGAAGAGCAGGCCCAGTACT
GCCGCGCGGCGGAGGAGCTCAGCAAGCTGCGCCGCGCCGCAGTCGGTCGTCCGCTGGACAAGCACGAGGG
CGCGCTCGAGACGCTCCTGAGATATTATGATCAGATTTGTTCTATTGAACCCAAATTCCCATTTTCTGAA
AATCAGATCTGCTTGACATTTACCTGGAAGGATGCTTTCGATAAAGGTTCACTTTTTGGAGGCTCTGTAA
AACTGGCTCTTGCAAGCTTAGGATATGAAAAGAGCTGTGTGTTGTTCAATTGTGCAGCCTTAGCTAGCCA
AATTGCAGCAGAACAGAACTTAGACAACGATGAAGGATTGAAAATCGCTGCTAAACATTACCAGTTTGCT
AGTGGTGCCTTTTTACATATTAAAGAGACGGTTTTATCTGCCTTAAGTCGAGAGCCGACCGTGGACATAT
CTCCAGATACTGTTGGGACCCTCAGTCTTATTATGCTGGCACAGGCTCAAGAAGTATTTTTTTTAAAAGC
CACAAGAGATAAAATGAAAGATGCCATCATAGCTAAATTGGCTAATCAGGCTGCAGATTATTTTGGTGAT
GCTTTCAAACAGTGTCAATACAAAGATACTCTCCCCAAGGAGGTGTTCCCTGTCTTGGCTGCAAAGCACT
GTATCATGCAGGCCAATGCTGAGTACCATCAGTCTATCCTGGCAAAACAGCAGAAGAAATTTGGAGAAGA
AATTGCAAGGTTACAGCATGCAGCAGAACTGATTAAAACAGTGGCATCTCGCTATGATGAATATGTTAAT
GTGAAGGATTTTTCTGACAAAATCAATCGTGCCCTTGCTGCAGCAAAGAAGGATAATGACTTCATTTATC
ATGATCGAGTTCCAGACCTTAAAGATCTAGATCCTATTGGCAAAGCCACACTTGTGAAATCTACCCCGGT
CAATGTACCCATCAGTCAGAAATTTACTGATCTGTTTGAGAAGATGGTTCCCGTGTCAGTACAGCAGTCT
TTGGCTGCCTATAATCAGAGGAAAGCCGATTTGGTTAACAGATCAATTGCTCAGATGAGAGAAGCCACCA
CTTTGGCAAATGGGGTGCTAGCTTCCCTTAATCTTCCAGCAGCAATTGAAGATGTGTCTGGAGACACTGT
ACCTCAGTCTATATTGACTAAATCCAGATCTGTGATTGAACAGGGAGGCATCCAGACTGTTGATCAGTTG
ATTAAAGAACTGCCTGAATTACTGCAACGAAATAGAGAAATCCTAGATGAGTCATTAAGGTTGTTGGATG
AAGAAGAAGCAACCGATAATGATTTAAGAGCAAAATTTAAGGAACGTTGGCAAAGGACACCATCCAATGA
ACTGTATAAGCCTTTAAGAGCAGAGGGAACCAACTTCAGAACAGTTTTAGATAAAGCTGTGCAGGCAGAT
GGACAAGTGAAAGAATGTTACCAGTCTCATCGTGACACCATCGTGCTTTTGTGTAAGCCAGAGCCTGAGC
TGAATGCTGCCATCCCTTCTGCTAATCCAGCAAAGACCATGCAGGGCAGTGAGGTTGTAAATGTCTTAAA
ATCCTTATTGTCAAATCTTGATGAAGTAAAGAAGGAAAGAGAGGGTCTGGAGAATGACTTGAAATCTGTG
AATTTTGACATGACAAGCAAGTTTTTGACAGCCCTGGCTCAAGATGGTGTGATAAATGAAGAAGCTCTTT
CTGTTACTGAACTAGATCGAGTCTATGGAGGTCTTACAACTAAAGTCCAAGAATCTCTAAAGAAACAGGA
GGGACTTCTTAAAAATATTCAGGTCTCACATCAGGAATTTTCAAAAATGAAACAATCTAATAATGAAGCT
AACTTAAGAGAAGAAGTTTTGAAGAATTTAGCTACTGCGTATGACAACTTTGTTGAACTTGTAGCTAATT
TGAAGGAAGGCACAAAGTTTTACAATGAGTTGACTGAAATCCTGGTCAGGTTCCAGAACAAATGCAGTGA
TATAGTTTTTGCACGGAAGACAGAAAGAGATGAACTCTTAAAGGACTTGCAACAAAGCATTGCCAGAGAA
CCTGAAGCTCCTGAAATTCCTACACCTGCGTATCAGTCCTCACCAGCAGGAGGACATGCACCAACTCCTC
CAACTCCAGCGCCAAGAACCATGCCGCCTACTAAGCCCCAGCCCCCAGCCAGGCCTCCACCACCTGTGCT
TCCAGCAAATCGAGCTCCTTCTGCTACTGCTCCATCTCCAGTGGGGGCTGGGACTGCTGCGCCAGCTCCA
TCACAAACGCCTGGCTCAGCTCCTCCTCCACAGGCGCAGGGACCACCCTATCCCACCTATCCAGGATATC
CTGGGTATTGCCAAATGCCCATGCCCATGGGCTATAATCCTTATGCGTATGGCCAGTATAATATGCCATA
TCCACCAGTGTATCACCAGAGTCCTGGACAGGCTCCATACCCGGGACCCCAGCAGCCTTCATACCCCTTC
CCTCAGCCCCCACAGCAGTCTTACTATCCACAGCAGCCCGGGGACGAGGAGCTCGAGCGCCGGCTTCGCG
AGGAATTGGAACGGCGCCTTCGCGAGGAGCTGGAACGTCGACTCCGCGGCTCTTCCATGGTGAGCAAGGG
CGAGGAGCTGTTCACCGGGGTGGTGCCCATCCTGGTCGAGCTGGACGGCGACGTAAACGGCCACAAGTTC
AGCGTGTCCGGCGAGGGCGAGGGCGATGCCACCTACGGCAAGCTGACCCTGAAGTTCATCTGCACCACCG
GCAAGCTGCCCGTGCCCTGGCCCACCCTCGTGACCACCCTGACCTACGGCGTGCAGTGCTTCAGCCGCTA
CCCCGACCACATGAAGCAGCACGACTTCTTCAAGTCCGCCATGCCCGAAGGCTACGTCCAGGAGCGCACC
ATCTTCTTCAAGGACGACGGCAACTACAAGACCCGCGCCGAGGTGAAGTTCGAGGGCGACACCCTGGTGA
ACCGCATCGAGCTGAAGGGCATCGACTTCAAGGAGGACGGCAACATCCTGGGGCACAAGCTGGAGTACAA
CTACAACAGCCACAACGTCTATATCATGGCCGACAAGCAGAAGAACGGCATCAAGGTGAACTTCAAGATC
CGCCACAACATCGAGGACGGCAGCGTGCAGCTCGCCGACCACTACCAGCAGAACACCCCCATCGGCGACG
GCCCCGTGCTGCTGCCCGACAACCACTACCTGAGCACCCAGTCCGCCCTGAGCAAAGACCCCAACGAGAA
GCGCGATCACATGGTCCTGCTGGAGTTCGTGACCGCCGCCGGGATCACTCTCGGCATGGACGAGCTGTAC
AAGTAATAGAATTCTACCGGGTAGGGGAGGCGCTTTTCCCAAGGCAGTCTGGAGCATGCGCTTTAGCAGC
CCCGCTGGGCACTTGGCGCTACACAAGTGGCCTCTGGCCTCGCACACATTCCACATCCACCGGTAGGCGC
CAACCGGCTCCGTTCTTTGGTGGCCCCTTCGCGCCACCTTCTACTCCTCCCCTAGTCAGGAAGTTCCCCC
CCGCCCCGCAGCTCGCGTCGTGCAGGACGTGACAAATGGAAGTAGCACGTCTCACTAGTCTCGTGCAGAT
GGACAGCACCGCTGAGCAATGGAAGCGGGTAGGCCTTTGGGGCAGCGGCCAATAGCAGCTTTGCTCCTTC
GCTTTCTGGGCTCAGAGGCTGGGAAGGGGTGGGTCCGGGGGCGGGCTCAGGGGCGGGCTCAGGGGCGGGG
CGGGCGCCCGAAGGTCCTCCGGAGGCCCGGCATTCTGCACGCTTCAAAAGCGCACGTCTGCCGCGCTGTT
CTCCTCTTCCTCATCTCCGGGCCTTTCGACCTGCAGCCCAAGCTTACCATGACCGAGTACAAGCCCACGG
TGCGCCTCGCCACCCGCGACGACGTCCCCAGGGCCGTACGCACCCTCGCCGCCGCGTTCGCCGACTACCC
CGCCACGCGCCACACCGTCGATCCGGACCGCCACATCGAGCGGGTCACCGAGCTGCAAGAACTCTTCCTC
ACGCGCGTCGGGCTCGACATCGGCAAGGTGTGGGTCGCGGACGACGGCGCCGCGGTGGCGGTCTGGACCA
CGCCGGAGAGCGTCGAAGCGGGGGCGGTGTTCGCCGAGATCGGCCCGCGCATGGCCGAGTTGAGCGGTTC
CCGGCTGGCCGCGCAGCAACAGATGGAAGGCCTCCTGGCGCCGCACCGGCCCAAGGAGCCCGCGTGGTTC
CTGGCCACCGTCGGCGTCTCGCCCGACCACCAGGGCAAGGGTCTGGGCAGCGCCGTCGTGCTCCCCGGAG
TGGAGGCGGCCGAGCGCGCCGGGGTGCCCGCCTTCCTGGAGACCTCCGCGCCCCGCAACCTCCCCTTCTA
CGAGCGGCTCGGCTTCACCGTCACCGCCGACGTCGAGGTGCCCGAAGGACCGCGCACCTGGTGCATGACC
CGCAAGCCCGGTGCCTGACGGGCGCGTCTGGAACAATCAACCTCTGGATTACAAAATTTGTGAAAGATTG
ACTGGTATTCTTAACTATGTTGCTCCTTTTACGCTATGTGGATACGCTGCTTTAATGCCTTTGTATCATG
CTATTGCTTCCCGTATGGCTTTCATTTTCTCCTCCTTGTATAAATCCTGGTTGCTGTCTCTTTATGAGGA
GTTGTGGCCCGTTGTCAGGCAACGTGGCGTGGTGTGCACTGTGTTTGCTGACGCAACCCCCACTGGTTGG
GGCATTGCCACCACCTGTCAGCTCCTTTCCGGGACTTTCGCTTTCCCCCTCCCTATTGCCACGGCGGAAC
TCATCGCCGCCTGCCTTGCCCGCTGCTGGACAGGGGCTCGGCTGTTGGGCACTGACAATTCCGTGGTGTT
GTCGGGGAAGCTGACGTCCTTTCCATGGCTGCTCGCCTGTGTTGCCACCTGGATTCTGCGCGGGACGTCC
TTCTGCTACGTCCCTTCGGCCCTCAATCCAGCGGACCTTCCTTCCCGCGGCCTGCTGCCGGCTCTGCGGC
CTCTTCCGCGTCTTCGCCTTCGCCCTCAGACGAGTCGGATCTCCCTTTGGGCCGCCTCCCCGCCTGGAAT
TAATTCTGCAGTCGAGACCTAGAAAAACATGGAGCAATCACAAGTAGCAATACAGCAGCTACCAATGCTG
ATTGTGCCTGGCTAGAAGCACAAGAGGAGGAGGAGGTGGGTTTTCCAGTCACACCTCAGGTACCTTTAAG
ACCAATGACTTACAAGGCAGCTGTAGATCTTAGCCACTTTTTAAAAGAAAAGAGGGGACTGGAAGGGCTA
ATTCACTCCCAACGAAGACAAGATATCCTTGATCTGTGGATCTACCACACACAAGGCTACTTCCCTGATT
AGCAGAACTACACACCAGGGCCAGGGGTCAGATATCCACTGACCTTTGGATGGTGCTACAAGCTAGTACC
AGTTGAGCCAGATAAGGTAGAAGAGGCCAATAAAGGAGAGAACACCAGCTTGTTACACCCTGTGAGCCTG
CATGGGATGGATGACCCGGAGAGAGAAGTGTTAGAGTGGAGGTTTGACAGCCGCCTAGCATTTCATCACG
TGGCCCGAGAGCTGCATCCGGAGTACTTCAAGAACTGCTGATATCGAGCTTGCTACAAGGGACTTTCCGC
TGGGGACTTTCCAGGGAGGCGTGGCCTGGGCGGGACTGGGGAGTGGCGAGCCCTCAGATCCTGCATATAA
GCAGCTGCTTTTTGCCTGTACTGGGTCTCTCTGGTTAGACCAGATCTGAGCCTGGGAGCTCTCTGGCTAA
CTAGGGAACCCACTGCTTAAGCCTCAATAAAGCTTGCCTTGAGTGCTTCAAGTAGTGTGTGCCCGTCTGT
TGTGTGACTCTGGTAACTAGAGATCCCTCAGACCCTTTTAGTCAGTGTGGAAAATCTCTAGCAGTAGTAG
TTCATGTCATCTTATTATTCAGTATTTATAACTTGCAAAGAAATGAATATCAGAGAGTGAGAGGCCTTGA
CATTGCTAGCGTTTACCGTCGACCTCTAGCTAGAGCTTGGCGTAATCATGGTCATAGCTGTTTCCTGTGT
GAAATTGTTATCCGCTCACAATTCCACACAACATACGAGCCGGAAGCATAAAGTGTAAAGCCTGGGGTGC
CTAATGAGTGAGCTAACTCACATTAATTGCGTTGCGCTCACTGCCCGCTTTCCAGTCGGGAAACCTGTCG
TGCCAGCTGCATTAATGAATCGGCCAACGCGCGGGGAGAGGCGGTTTGCGTATTGGGCGCTCTTCCGCTT
CCTCGCTCACTGACTCGCTGCGCTCGGTCGTTCGGCTGCGGCGAGCGGTATCAGCTCACTCAAAGGCGGT
AATACGGTTATCCACAGAATCAGGGGATAACGCAGGAAAGAACATGTGAGCAAAAGGCCAGCAAAAGGCC
AGGAACCGTAAAAAGGCCGCGTTGCTGGCGTTTTTCCATAGGCTCCGCCCCCCTGACGAGCATCACAAAA
ATCGACGCTCAAGTCAGAGGTGGCGAAACCCGACAGGACTATAAAGATACCAGGCGTTTCCCCCTGGAAG
CTCCCTCGTGCGCTCTCCTGTTCCGACCCTGCCGCTTACCGGATACCTGTCCGCCTTTCTCCCTTCGGGA
AGCGTGGCGCTTTCTCATAGCTCACGCTGTAGGTATCTCAGTTCGGTGTAGGTCGTTCGCTCCAAGCTGG
GCTGTGTGCACGAACCCCCCGTTCAGCCCGACCGCTGCGCCTTATCCGGTAACTATCGTCTTGAGTCCAA
CCCGGTAAGACACGACTTATCGCCACTGGCAGCAGCCACTGGTAACAGGATTAGCAGAGCGAGGTATGTA
GGCGGTGCTACAGAGTTCTTGAAGTGGTGGCCTAACTACGGCTACACTAGAAGAACAGTATTTGGTATCT
GCGCTCTGCTGAAGCCAGTTACCTTCGGAAAAAGAGTTGGTAGCTCTTGATCCGGCAAACAAACCACCGC
TGGTAGCGGTGGTTTTTTTGTTTGCAAGCAGCAGATTACGCGCAGAAAAAAAGGATCTCAAGAAGATCCT
TTGATCTTTTCTACGGGGTCTGACGCTCAGTGGAACGAAAACTCACGTTAAGGGATTTTGGTCATGAGAT
TATCAAAAAGGATCTTCACCTAGATCCTTTTAAATTAAAAATGAAGTTTTAAATCAATCTAAAGTATATA
TGAGTAAACTTGGTCTGACAGTTACCAATGCTTAATCAGTGAGGCACCTATCTCAGCGATCTGTCTATTT
CGTTCATCCATAGTTGCCTGACTCCCCGTCGTGTAGATAACTACGATACGGGAGGGCTTACCATCTGGCC
CCAGTGCTGCAATGATACCGCGAGACCCACGCTCACCGGCTCCAGATTTATCAGCAATAAACCAGCCAGC
CGGAAGGGCCGAGCGCAGAAGTGGTCCTGCAACTTTATCCGCCTCCATCCAGTCTATTAATTGTTGCCGG
GAAGCTAGAGTAAGTAGTTCGCCAGTTAATAGTTTGCGCAACGTTGTTGCCATTGCTACAGGCATCGTGG
TGTCACGCTCGTCGTTTGGTATGGCTTCATTCAGCTCCGGTTCCCAACGATCAAGGCGAGTTACATGATC
CCCCATGTTGTGCAAAAAAGCGGTTAGCTCCTTCGGTCCTCCGATCGTTGTCAGAAGTAAGTTGGCCGCA
GTGTTATCACTCATGGTTATGGCAGCACTGCATAATTCTCTTACTGTCATGCCATCCGTAAGATGCTTTT
CTGTGACTGGTGAGTACTCAACCAAGTCATTCTGAGAATAGTGTATGCGGCGACCGAGTTGCTCTTGCCC
GGCGTCAATACGGGATAATACCGCGCCACATAGCAGAACTTTAAAAGTGCTCATCATTGGAAAACGTTCT
TCGGGGCGAAAACTCTCAAGGATCTTACCGCTGTTGAGATCCAGTTCGATGTAACCCACTCGTGCACCCA
ACTGATCTTCAGCATCTTTTACTTTCACCAGCGTTTCTGGGTGAGCAAAAACAGGAAGGCAAAATGCCGC
AAAAAAGGGAATAAGGGCGACACGGAAATGTTGAATACTCATACTCTTCCTTTTTCAATATTATTGAAGC
ATTTATCAGGGTTATTGTCTCATGAGCGGATACATATTTGAATGTATTTAGAAAAATAAACAAATAGGGG
TTCCGCGCACATTTCCCCGAAAAGTGCCACCTGACGTCGACGGATCGGGAGATCAACTTGTTTATTGCAG
CTTATAATGGTTACAAATAAAGCAATAGCATCACAAATTTCACAAATAAAGCATTTTTTTCACTGCATTC
TAGTTGTGGTTTGTCCAAACTCATCAATGTATCTTATCATGTCTGGATCAACTGGATAACTCAAGCTAAC
CAAAATCATCCCAAACTTCCCACCCCATACCCTATTACCACTGCCAATTACCTGTGGTTTCATTTACTCT
AAACCTGTGATTCCTCTGAATTATTTTCATTTTAAAGAAATTGTATTTGTTAAATATGTACTACAAACTT
AGTAGT
Features (pLannotate 1.2.2; 23 found; start..end, strand, type, name):
    377..634     +  LTR            5' LTR (truncated): truncated 5' long terminal repeat (LTR) from HIV-1
    681..806     +  misc_feature   HIV-1 Ψ: packaging signal of human immunodeficiency virus type 1
    790..1128    +  CDS            HIV-1 gag (fragment): gag protein from human immunodeficiency virus 1; gag
   1303..1536    +  misc_feature   RRE: The Rev response element (RRE) of HIV-1 allows for Rev-dependent mRNA export from the nucleus to the cytoplasm.
   1913..2013    +  CDS            Rev (fragment): human immunodeficiency virus 1 (HIV-1) Rev protein; rev; enhances nuclear export of unspliced and incompletely spliced viral mRNAs
   2028..2143    +  misc_feature   cPPT/CTS: central polypurine tract and central termination sequence of HIV-1 (lacking the first T)
   2206..2520    +  promoter       tight TRE promoter: Tet-responsive promoter PTight, consisting of seven tet operator sequences followed by the minimal CMV promoter
   2543..5146    +  CDS            PDCD6IP: PDC6I_HUMAN - Also known as AIP1, ALIX, KIAA1375. Experimental evidence at protein level: Swiss-Prot protein existence level 1. (Microbial infection) Involved in HIV-1 virus budding. Can replace TSG101 it its role of supporting HIV-1 release; this function requires the interaction with CHMP4B. The ESCRT machinery also functions in topologically equivalent membrane fission events, such as enveloped virus budding (HIV-1 and other lentiviruses). From Homo sapiens (Human).
   5237..5956    +  CDS            EGFP: the original enhanced GFP (Yang et al., 1996) mammalian codon-optimized
   5969..6468    +  promoter       PGK promoter: mouse phosphoglycerate kinase 1 promoter
   6489..7088    +  CDS            PuroR: puromycin N-acetyltransferase; pac from Streptomyces alboniger; confers resistance to puromycin
   7105..7693    +  misc_feature   WPRE: woodchuck hepatitis virus posttranscriptional regulatory element
   7710..8228    +  CDS            nef (fragment): NEF_HV1BR - Experimental evidence at protein level: Swiss-Prot protein existence level 1. Extracellular Nef protein targets CD4(+) T-lymphocytes for apoptosis by interacting with CXCR4 surface receptors (PubMed:14990729). From Human immunodeficiency virus type 1 group M subtype B (isolate BRU/LAI) (HIV-1).
   8276..8533    +  LTR            5' LTR (truncated): truncated 5' long terminal repeat (LTR) from HIV-1
   8683..8705    -  protein_bind   lac operator (fragment): The lac repressor binds to the lac operator to inhibit transcription in E. coli. This inhibition can be relieved by adding lactose or isopropyl-β-D-thiogalactopyranoside (IPTG). lac repressor encoded by lacI
   8709..8739    -  promoter       lac promoter: promoter for the E. coli lac operon
   8754..8775    -  protein_bind   CAP binding site: CAP binding activates transcription in the presence of cAMP. E. coli catabolite activator protein
   8788..8880    -  CDS            lacI (fragment): lac repressor; lacI; The lac repressor binds to the lac operator to inhibit transcription in E. coli. This inhibition can be relieved by adding lactose or isopropyl-β-D-thiogalactopyranoside (IPTG).
   9063..9651    -  rep_origin     ori: high-copy-number ColE1/pMB1/pBR322/pUC origin of replication
   9822..10682   -  CDS            AmpR: β-lactamase; bla; confers resistance to ampicillin, carbenicillin, and related antibiotics
  10683..10787   -  promoter       AmpR promoter: bla
  10835..10969   +  polyA_signal   SV40 poly(A) signal: SV40 polyadenylation signal
  11136..329     +  CDS            nef (fragment) (across the origin): NEF_HV1BR - Experimental evidence at protein level: Swiss-Prot protein existence level 1. Extracellular Nef protein targets CD4(+) T-lymphocytes for apoptosis by interacting with CXCR4 surface receptors (PubMed:14990729). From Human immunodeficiency virus type 1 group M subtype B (isolate BRU/LAI) (HIV-1).
