[The description below was written by a language model from this plasmid's Addgene catalogue record and pLannotate feature annotations shown in this document.]
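Description:
pLVX ALIX-GFP S718/721/E is an HIV-1-based lentiviral transfer vector built on the pLVX backbone for tetracycline-regulated expression of a fluorescently tagged human ALIX (PDCD6IP) mutant in mammalian cells. It is propagated in E. coli through a high-copy ColE1/pUC-type origin with ampicillin selection (AmpR under its own bla promoter). The catalogue lists a recombination-reducing growth strain, which is common for plasmids carrying repeated LTR sequences. The viral framework annotated between the two LTRs includes the Ψ packaging signal with an adjoining gag fragment, the Rev response element for Rev-dependent nuclear export of the genomic RNA, the cPPT/CTS, and a WPRE that enhances transcript expression. The catalogue gives a total size of 11,183 bp, whereas the sequenced record is 11,136 nt.

The payload is driven by the tight TRE promoter, made of seven tet operators fused to a minimal CMV promoter. Expression therefore depends on a Tet transactivator, which is not annotated on this plasmid and would have to be supplied separately. The ALIX coding sequence carries serine-to-glutamate substitutions at positions 718 and 721, a type of change generally used to mimic phosphorylation, although the record does not state the rationale. ALIX is fused at its C terminus to EGFP through an element catalogued as "h30", presumably a linker occupying the short unannotated gap between the two reading frames. Downstream, a mouse PGK promoter drives puromycin N-acetyltransferase, allowing selection of stably transduced cells. The construct is suited to making inducible cell lines for imaging this ALIX variant, an ESCRT-associated protein involved in membrane fission events such as enveloped virus budding.
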