Addgene plasmid #138584: pLVX ALIX-GFP S718/721/E
Purpose: Expresses fluorescent ALIX S718/721E in mammalian cells
Depositing lab: Wesley Sundquist. Depositing organization: University of Utah.
Backbone
  Vector backbone: pLVX
  Backbone size w/o insert (bp): 7769
  Total vector size (bp): 11183
  Vector type: Mammalian Expression, Lentiviral
  Selectable markers: Puromycin
Growth in bacteria
  Bacterial resistance: Ampicillin, 100 μg/mL
  Growth temperature: 37°C
  Growth strain: NEB Stable
  Copy number: Unknown
Gene/Insert
  Gene/Insert name: ALIX (alt name: PDCD6IP)
  Species: H. sapiens (human)
  Insert size (bp): 3414
  Mutation: changed serines 718 and 721 to glutamic acids
  GenBank ID: HGNC:8766 OMIM: 608074
  Entrez Gene: PDCD6IP (a.k.a. AIP1, ALIX, DRIP4, HP95, MCPH29)
  Promoter: TREtight
  Tag / fusion protein: h30 (C terminal on insert); GFP (C terminal on insert)
  Cloning method: Gibson Cloning
  Sequencing primers: 5′ gtcgaggtaggcgtgtacgg; 3′ gaggccagaggccacttgtgtag
Terms and licenses: Academic/Nonprofit Terms; Industry Terms: Not Available to Industry
How to cite: pLVX ALIX-GFP S718/721/E was a gift from Wesley Sundquist (Addgene plasmid # 138584 ; http://n2t.net/addgene:138584 ; RRID:Addgene_138584)
