>Addgene plasmid #138584 | pLVX ALIX-GFP S718/721/E | depositor partial sequence | sequence record 267748 | Partial TREtight promoter, ALIX, h30, GFP, PGK promoter, partial puro(R)
CTCGTTTAGTGACCGTCAGATCGCCTGGAGAAGGATCCGCCACCATGATGGCGACATTCATCTCGGTGCA
GCTGAAAAAGACCTCAGAGGTGGACCTGGCCAAGCCGCTGGTGAAGTTCATCCAGCAGACTTACCCAAGC
GGCGGGGAAGAGCAGGCCCAGTACTGCCGCGCGGCGGAGGAGCTCAGCAAGCTGCGCCGCGCCGCAGTCG
GTCGTCCGCTGGACAAGCACGAGGGCGCGCTCGAGACGCTCCTGAGATATTATGATCAGATTTGTTCTAT
TGAACCCAAATTCCCATTTTCTGAAAATCAGATCTGCTTGACATTTACCTGGAAGGATGCTTTCGATAAA
GGTTCACTTTTTGGAGGCTCTGTAAAACTGGCTCTTGCAAGCTTAGGATATGAAAAGAGCTGTGTGTTGT
TCAATTGTGCAGCCTTAGCTAGCCAAATTGCAGCAGAACAGAACTTAGACAACGATGAAGGATTGAAAAT
CGCTGCTAAACATTACCAGTTTGCTAGTGGTGCCTTTTTACATATTAAAGAGACGGTTTTATCTGCCTTA
AGTCGAGAGCCGACCGTGGACATATCTCCAGATACTGTTGGGACCCTCAGTCTTATTATGCTGGCACAGG
CTCAAGAAGTATTTTTTTTAAAAGCCACAAGAGATAAAATGAAAGATGCCATCATAGCTAAATTGGCTAA
TCAGGCTGCAGATTATTTTGGTGATGCTTTCAAACAGTGTCAATACAAAGATACTCTCCCCAAGGAGGTG
TTCCCTGTCTTGGCTGCAAAGCACTGTATCATGCAGGCCAATGCTGAGTACCATCAGTCTATCCTGGCAA
AACAGCAGAAGAAATTTGGAGAAGAAATTGCAAGGTTACAGCATGCAGCAGAACTGATTAAAACAGTGGC
ATCTCGCTATGATGAATATGTTAATGTGAAGGATTTTTCTGACAAAATCAATCGTGCCCTTGCTGCAGCA
AAGAAGGATAATGACTTCATTTATCATGATCGAGTTCCAGACCTTAAAGATCTAGATCCTATTGGCAAAG
CCACACTTGTGAAATCTACCCCGGTCAATGTACCCATCAGTCAGAAATTTACTGATCTGTTTGAGAAGAT
GGTTCCCGTGTCAGTACAGCAGTCTTTGGCTGCCTATAATCAGAGGAAAGCCGATTTGGTTAACAGATCA
ATTGCTCAGATGAGAGAAGCCACCACTTTGGCAAATGGGGTGCTAGCTTCCCTTAATCTTCCAGCAGCAA
TTGAAGATGTGTCTGGAGACACTGTACCTCAGTCTATATTGACTAAATCCAGATCTGTGATTGAACAGGG
AGGCATCCAGACTGTTGATCAGTTGATTAAAGAACTGCCTGAATTACTGCAACGAAATAGAGAAATCCTA
GATGAGTCATTAAGGTTGTTGGATGAAGAAGAAGCAACCGATAATGATTTAAGAGCAAAATTTAAGGAAC
GTTGGCAAAGGACACCATCCAATGAACTGTATAAGCCTTTAAGAGCAGAGGGAACCAACTTCAGAACAGT
TTTAGATAAAGCTGTGCAGGCAGATGGACAAGTGAAAGAATGTTACCAGTCTCATCGTGACACCATCGTG
CTTTTGTGTAAGCCAGAGCCTGAGCTGAATGCTGCCATCCCTTCTGCTAATCCAGCAAAGACCATGCAGG
GCAGTGAGGTTGTAAATGTCTTAAAATCCTTATTGTCAAATCTTGATGAAGTAAAGAAGGAAAGAGAGGG
TCTGGAGAATGACTTGAAATCTGTGAATTTTGACATGACAAGCAAGTTTTTGACAGCCCTGGCTCAAGAT
GGTGTGATAAATGAAGAAGCTCTTTCTGTTACTGAACTAGATCGAGTCTATGGAGGTCTTACAACTAAAG
TCCAAGAATCTCTAAAGAAACAGGAGGGACTTCTTAAAAATATTCAGGTCTCACATCAGGAATTTTCAAA
AATGAAACAATCTAATAATGAAGCTAACTTAAGAGAAGAAGTTTTGAAGAATTTAGCTACTGCGTATGAC
AACTTTGTTGAACTTGTAGCTAATTTGAAGGAAGGCACAAAGTTTTACAATGAGTTGACTGAAATCCTGG
TCAGGTTCCAGAACAAATGCAGTGATATAGTTTTTGCACGGAAGACAGAAAGAGATGAACTCTTAAAGGA
CTTGCAACAAAGCATTGCCAGAGAACCTGAAGCTCCTGAAATTCCTACACCTGCGTATCAGTCCTCACCA
GCAGGAGGACATGCACCAACTCCTCCAACTCCAGCGCCAAGAACCATGCCGCCTACTAAGCCCCAGCCCC
CAGCCAGGCCTCCACCACCTGTGCTTCCAGCAAATCGAGCTCCTTCTGCTACTGCTCCATCTCCAGTGGG
GGCTGGGACTGCTGCGCCAGCTCCATCACAAACGCCTGGCTCAGCTCCTCCTCCACAGGCGCAGGGACCA
CCCTATCCCACCTATCCAGGATATCCTGGGTATTGCCAAATGCCCATGCCCATGGGCTATAATCCTTATG
CGTATGGCCAGTATAATATGCCATATCCACCAGTGTATCACCAGAGTCCTGGACAGGCTCCATACCCGGG
ACCCCAGCAGCCTTCATACCCCTTCCCTCAGCCCCCACAGCAGTCTTACTATCCACAGCAGCCCGGGGAC
GAGGAGCTCGAGCGCCGGCTTCGCGAGGAATTGGAACGGCGCCTTCGCGAGGAGCTGGAACGTCGACTCC
GCGGCTCTTCCATGGTGAGCAAGGGCGAGGAGCTGTTCACCGGGGTGGTGCCCATCCTGGTCGAGCTGGA
CGGCGACGTAAACGGCCACAAGTTCAGCGTGTCCGGCGAGGGCGAGGGCGATGCCACCTACGGCAAGCTG
ACCCTGAAGTTCATCTGCACCACCGGCAAGCTGCCCGTGCCCTGGCCCACCCTCGTGACCACCCTGACCT
ACGGCGTGCAGTGCTTCAGCCGCTACCCCGACCACATGAAGCAGCACGACTTCTTCAAGTCCGCCATGCC
CGAAGGCTACGTCCAGGAGCGCACCATCTTCTTCAAGGACGACGGCAACTACAAGACCCGCGCCGAGGTG
AAGTTCGAGGGCGACACCCTGGTGAACCGCATCGAGCTGAAGGGCATCGACTTCAAGGAGGACGGCAACA
TCCTGGGGCACAAGCTGGAGTACAACTACAACAGCCACAACGTCTATATCATGGCCGACAAGCAGAAGAA
CGGCATCAAGGTGAACTTCAAGATCCGCCACAACATCGAGGACGGCAGCGTGCAGCTCGCCGACCACTAC
CAGCAGAACACCCCCATCGGCGACGGCCCCGTGCTGCTGCCCGACAACCACTACCTGAGCACCCAGTCCG
CCCTGAGCAAAGACCCCAACGAGAAGCGCGATCACATGGTCCTGCTGGAGTTCGTGACCGCCGCCGGGAT
CACTCTCGGCATGGACGAGCTGTACAAGTAATAAGAATTCTACCGGGTAGGGGAGGCGCTTTTCCCAAGG
CAGTCTGGAGCATGCGCTTTAGCAGCCCCGCTGGGCACTTGGCGCTACACAAGTGGCCTCTGGCCTCGCA
CACATTCCACATCCACCGGTAGGCGCCAACCGGCTCCGTTCTTTGGTGGCCCCTTCGCGCCACCTTCTAC
TCCTCCCCTAGTCAGGAAGTTCCCCCCCGCCCCGCAGCTCGCGTCGTGCAGGACGTGACAAATGGAAGTA
GCACGTCTCACTAGTCTCGTGCAGATGGACAGCACCGCTGAGCAATGGAAGCGGGTAGGCCTTTGGGGCA
GCGGCCAATAGCAGCTTTGCTCCTTCGCTTTCTGGGCTCAGAGGCTGGGAAGGGGTGGGTCCGGGGGCGG
GCTCAGGGGCGGGCTCAGGGGCGGGGCGGGCGCCCGAAGGTCCTCCGGAGGCCCGGCATTCTGCACGCTT
CAAAAGCGCACGTCTGCCGCGCTGTTCTCCTCTTCCTCATCTCCGGGCCTTTCGACCTGCAGCCCAAGCT
TACCATGACCGAGTACAAGCCCACGGTGCGCCTCGCCACCCGCGACGACGTCCCCAGGGCCGTACGCACC
CTCGCCGCCGCGTTCGCCGACTACCCCGCCACGCGCCACACCGTCGATCCGGACCGCCACATCGAGCGGG
TCACCGAGCTGCAAGAACTCTTCCTCACGCGCGTCGGGCTCGACATCGGCAAGGTGTGGGTC
